Addgene plasmid #39170: ACVRL1
Purpose: Baculovirus expression for structure determination; may not be full ORF
Depositing lab: Nicola Burgess-Brown. Depositing organization: University of Oxford.
Backbone
  Vector backbone: pFB-LIC-Bse
  Backbone manufacturer: SGC
  Vector type: Baculovirus Expression
Growth in bacteria
  Bacterial resistance: Ampicillin, 100 μg/mL
  Growth temperature: 37°C
  Growth strain: Mach1
  Copy number: High Copy
Gene/Insert
  Gene/Insert name: ACVRL1 (alt names: activin A receptor type II-like 1; PDB:3MY0)
  Species: H. sapiens (human)
  Insert size (bp): 1031
  Entrez Gene: ACVRL1 (a.k.a. ACVRLK1, ALK-1, ALK1, HHT, HHT2, ORW2, SKR3, TSR-I)
  Tag / fusion protein: His Tev (N terminal on insert)
  Cloning method: Ligation Independent Cloning
  Sequencing primers: 5′ Fbac-1; 3′ Fbac-2
Terms and licenses: Academic/Nonprofit Terms; Industry Terms: Not Available to Industry
How to cite: ACVRL1 was a gift from Nicola Burgess-Brown (Addgene plasmid # 39170 ; http://n2t.net/addgene:39170 ; RRID:Addgene_39170)
