[The description below was written by a language model from this plasmid's Addgene catalogue record.]
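Description:
ACVRL1 is a baculovirus expression plasmid built on the pFB-LIC-Bse backbone from the SGC, a vector adapted for ligation-independent cloning. It is maintained in E. coli as a high-copy plasmid under ampicillin selection. The record includes no feature table, so the promoter driving the insert, the origin of replication and any transposition or recombination elements used to move the cassette into a baculoviral genome are not stated. The designation as a baculovirus expression vector indicates that protein production is intended in insect cells after a recombinant virus is generated.

The insert is a roughly 1 kb fragment of human ACVRL1, also known as ALK1, the activin A receptor type II-like 1 gene. This gene encodes a type I serine/threonine kinase receptor of the TGF-beta superfamily, and its aliases HHT and HHT2 reflect its link to hereditary haemorrhagic telangiectasia. The record warns that the insert may not be the full open reading frame. Its size is consistent with a truncated construct covering a selected region rather than the whole receptor, but the exact boundaries are not given. The coding sequence carries an N-terminal His tag followed by a TEV protease site, which allows purification by immobilised metal affinity chromatography and subsequent removal of the tag by TEV cleavage.

The stated purpose is recombinant protein production for structure determination, and the record associates the construct with a deposited Protein Data Bank structure. It suits laboratories that need purified ACVRL1 protein for crystallography or for related biochemical and biophysical work.
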