>Addgene plasmid #39170 | ACVRL1 | depositor partial sequence | sequence record 49221 | ACVRL1 sequence 1031 bps
ATGGGCCACCATCATCATCATCATTCTTCTGGTGTAGATCTGGGTACCGAGAACCTGTACTTCCAATCCA
TGCAGAGGACAGTGGCACGGCAGGTTGCCTTGGTGGAGTGTGTGGGAAAAGGCCGCTATGGCGAAGTGTG
GCGGGGCTTGTGGCACGGTGAGAGTGTGGCCGTCAAGATCTTCTCCTCGAGGGATGAACAGTCCTGGTTC
CGGGAGACTGAGATCTATAACACAGTGTTGCTCAGACACGACAACATCCTAGGCTTCATCGCCTCAGACA
TGACCTCCCGCAACTCGAGCACGCAGCTGTGGCTCATCACGCACTACCACGAGCACGGCTCCCTCTACGA
CTTTCTGCAGAGACAGACGCTGGAGCCCCATCTGGCTCTGAGGCTAGCTGTGTCCGCGGCATGCGGCCTG
GCGCACCTGCACGTGGAGATCTTCGGTACACAGGGCAAACCAGCCATTGCCCACCGCGACTTCAAGAGCC
GCAATGTGCTGGTCAAGAGCAACCTGCAGTGTTGCATCGCCGACCTGGGCCTGGCTGTGATGCACTCACA
GGGCAGCGATTACCTGGACATCGGCAACAACCCGAGAGTGGGCACCAAGCGGTACATGGCACCCGAGGTG
CTGGACGAGCAGATCCGCACGGACTGCTTTGAGTCCTACAAGTGGACTGACATCTGGGCCTTTGGCCTGG
TGCTGTGGGAGATTGCCCGCCGGACCATCGTGAATGGCATCGTGGAGGACTATAGACCACCCTTCTATGA
TGTGGTGCCCAATGACCCCAGCTTTGAGGACATGAAGAAGGTGGTGTGTGTGGATCAGCAGACCCCCACC
ATCCCTAACCGGCTGGCTGCAGACCCGGTCCTCTCAGGCCTAGCTCAGATGATGCGGGAGTGCTGGTACC
CAAACCCCTCTGCCCGACTCACCGCGCTGCGGATCAAGAAGACACTACAAAAAATTAGCAACAGTCCAGA
GTGACAGTAAAGGTGGATACGGATCCGAATTCGAGCTCCGTCGACAAGCTT
