>Addgene plasmid #39170 | ACVRL1 | addgene partial sequence | sequence record 52649 | fbac-2 5'-gggaggttttttaaagcaagtaaa-3'
TTCTCGACAAGCTTGTCGACGGAGCTCGAATTCGGATCCGTATCCACCTTTACTGTCACTCTGGACTGTT
GCTAATTTTTTGTAGTGTCTTCTTGATCCGCAGCGCGGTGAGTCGGGCAGAGGGGTTTGGGTACCAGCAC
TCCCGCATCATCTGAGCTAGGCCTGAGAGGACCGGGTCTGCAGCCAGCCGGTTAGGGATGGTGGGGGTCT
GCTGATCCACACACACCACCTTCTTCATGTCCTCAAAGCTGGGGTCATTGGGCACCACATCATAGAAGGG
TGGTCTATAGTCCTCCACGATGCCATTCACGATGGTCCGGCGGGCAATCTCCCACAGCACCAGGCCAAAG
GCCCAGATGTCAGTCCACTTGTAGGACTCAAAGCAGTCCGTGCGGATCTGCTCGTCCAGCACCTCGGGTG
CCATGTACCGCTTGGTGCCCACTCTCGGGTTGTTGCCGATGTCCAGGTAATCGCTGCCCTGTGAGTGCAT
CACAGCCAGGCCCAGGTCGGCGATGCAACACTGCAGGTTGCTCTTGACCAGCACATTGCGGCTCTTGAAG
TCGCGGTGGGCAATGGCTGGTTTGCCCTGTGTACCGAAGATCTCCACGTGCAGGTGCGCCAGGCCGCATG
CCGCGGACACAGCTAGCCTCAGAGCCAGATGGGGCTCCAGCGTCTGTCTCTGCAGAAAGTCGTAGAGGGA
GCCGTGCTCGTGGTAGTGCGTGATGAGCCACAGCTGCGTGCTCGAGTTGCGGGAGGTCATGTCTGAGGCG
ATGAAGCCTAGGATGTTGTCGTGTCTGAGCAACACTGTGTTATAGAT
