>Addgene plasmid #39170 | ACVRL1 | addgene partial sequence | sequence record 52651 | fbac-1 5'-tattcataccgtcccacca-3'
ACATGGGCCACCATCATCATCATCATTCTTCTGGTGTAGATCTGGGTACCGAGAACCTGTACTTCCAATC
CATGCAGAGGACAGTGGCACGGCAGGTTGCCTTGGTGGAGTGTGTGGGAAAAGGCCGCTATGGCGAAGTG
TGGCGGGGCTTGTGGCACGGTGAGAGTGTGGCCGTCAAGATCTTCTCCTCGAGGGATGAACAGTCCTGGT
TCCGGGAGACTGAGATCTATAACACAGTGTTGCTCAGACACGACAACATCCTAGGCTTCATCGCCTCAGA
CATGACCTCCCGCAACTCGAGCACGCAGCTGTGGCTCATCACGCACTACCACGAGCACGGCTCCCTCTAC
GACTTTCTGCAGAGACAGACGCTGGAGCCCCATCTGGCTCTGAGGCTAGCTGTGTCCGCGGCATGCGGCC
TGGCGCACCTGCACGTGGAGATCTTCGGTACACAGGGCAAACCAGCCATTGCCCACCGCGACTTCAAGAG
CCGCAATGTGCTGGTCAAGAGCAACCTGCAGTGTTGCATCGCCGACCTGGGCCTGGCTGTGATGCACTCA
CAGGGCAGCGATTACCTGGACATCGGCAACAACCCGAGAGTGGGCACCAAGCGGTACATGGCACCCGAGG
TGCTGGACGAGCAGATCCGCACGGACTGCTTTGAGTCCTACAAGTGGACTGACATCTGGGCCTTTGGCCT
GGTGCTGTGGGAGATTGCCCGCCGGACCATCGTGAATGGCATCGTGGAGGACTATAGACCACCCTTCTAT
GATGTGGTGCCCAATGACCCCAGCTTTGAGGACATGAAGA
